>Addgene plasmid #116403 | pHAGE-GATA3-M400Vfs*106 | addgene full sequence | sequence record 252149 | Addgene NGS Result
GGCTCCGGTGCCCGTCAGTGGGCAGAGCGCACATCGCCCACAGTCCCCGAGAAGTTGGGGGGAGGGGTCG
GCAATTGAACCGGTGCCTAGAGAAGGTGGCGCGGGGTAAACTGGGAAAGTGATGTCGTGTACTGGCTCCG
CCTTTTTCCCGAGGGTGGGGGAGAACCGTATATAAGTGCAGTAGTCGCCGTGAACGTTCTTTTTCGCAAC
GGGTTTGCCGCCAGAACACAGGTAAGTGCCGTGTGTGGTTCCCGCGGGCCTGGCCTCTTTACGGGTTATG
GCCCTTGCGTGCCTTGAATTACTTCCACCTGGCTGCAGTACGTGATTCTTGATCCCGAGCTTCGGGTTGG
AAGTGGGTGGGAGAGTTCGAGGCCTTGCGCTTAAGGAGCCCCTTCGCCTCGTGCTTGAGTTGAGGCCTGG
CCTGGGCGCTGGGGCCGCCGCGTGCGAATCTGGTGGCACCTTCGCGCCTGTCTCGCTGCTTTCGATAAGT
CTCTAGCCATTTAAAATTTTTGATGACCTGCTGCGACGCTTTTTTTCTGGCAAGATAGTCTTGTAAATGC
GGGCCAAGATCTGCACACTGGTATTTCGGTTTTTGGGGCCGCGGGCGGCGACGGGGCCCGTGCGTCCCAG
CGCACATGTTCGGCGAGGCGGGGCCTGCGAGCGCGGCCACCGAGAATCGGACGGGGGTAGTCTCAAGCTG
GCCGGCCTGCTCTGGTGCCTGGCCTCGCGCCGCCGTGTATCGCCCCGCCCTGGGCGGCAAGGCTGGCCCG
GTCGGCACCAGTTGCGTGAGCGGAAAGATGGCCGCTTCCCGGCCCTGCTGCAGGGAGCTCAAAATGGAGG
ACGCGGCGCTCGGGAGAGCGGGCGGGTGAGTCACCCACACAAAGGAAAAGGGCCTTTCCGTCCTCAGCCG
TCGCTTCATGTGACTCCACGGAGTACCGGGCGCCGTCCAGGCACCTCGATTAGTTCTCGAGCTTTTGGAG
TACGTCGTCTTTAGGTTGGGGGGAGGGGTTTTATGCGATGGAGTTTCCCCACACTGAGTGGGTGGAGACT
GAAGTTAGGCCAGCTTGGCACTTGATGTAATTCTCCTTGGAATTTGCCCTTTTTGAGTTTGGATCTTGGT
TCATTCTCAAGCCTCAGACAGTGGTTCAAAGTTTTTTTCTTCCATTTCAGGTGTCGTGAAGCGGCCCTGC
AGATATCAACAAGTTTGTACAAAAAAGCAGGCACCATGGAGGTGACGGCGGACCAGCCGCGCTGGGTGAG
CCACCACCACCCCGCCGTGCTCAACGGGCAGCACCCGGACACGCACCACCCGGGCCTCAGCCACTCCTAC
ATGGACGCGGCGCAGTACCCGCTGCCGGAGGAGGTGGATGTGCTTTTTAACATCGACGGTCAAGGCAACC
ACGTCCCGCCCTACTACGGAAACTCGGTCAGGGCCACGGTGCAGAGGTACCCTCCGACCCACCACGGGAG
CCAGGTGTGCCGCCCGCCTCTGCTTCATGGATCCCTACCCTGGCTGGACGGCGGCAAAGCCCTGGGCAGC
CACCACACCGCCTCCCCCTGGAATCTCAGCCCCTTCTCCAAGACGTCCATCCACCACGGCTCCCCGGGGC
CCCACTCCGTCTACCCCCCGGCCTCGTCCTCCTCCTTGTCGGGGGGCCACGCCAGCCCGCACCTCTTCAC
CTTCCCGCCCACCCCGCCGAAGGACGTCTCCCCGGACCCATCGCTGTCCACCCCAGGCTCGGCCGGCTCG
GCCCGGCAGGACGAGAAAGAGTGCCTCAAGTACCAGGTACCCCTGCCCGACAGCATGAAGCTGGAGTCGT
CCCACTCCCGTGGCAGCATGACCGCCCTGGGTGGAGCCTCCTCGTCGACCCACCACCCCATCACCACCTA
CCCGCCCTACGTGCCCGAGTACAGCTCCGGACTCTTCCCCCCCAGCAGCCTGCTGGGCGGCTCCCCCACC
GGCTTCGGATGCAAGTCCAGGCCCAAGGCCCGGTCCAGCACAGAAGGCAGGGAGTGTGTGAACTGTGGGG
CAACCTCGACCCCACTGTGGCGGCGAGATGGCACGGGACACTACCTGTGCAACGCCTGCGGGCTCTATCA
CAAAATGAACGGACAGAACCGGCCCCTCATTAAGCCCAAGCGAAGGCTGTCTGCAGCCAGGAGAGCAGGG
ACGTCCTGTGCGAACTGTCAGACCACCACAACCACACTCTGGAGGAGGAATGCCAATGGGGACCCTGTCT
GCAATGCCTGTGGGCTCTACTACAAGCTTCACAATATTAACAGACCCCTGACTATGAAGAAGGAAGGCAT
CCAGACCAGAAACCGAAAAATGTCTAGCAAATCCAAAAAGTGCAAAAAAGTGCATGACTCACTGGAGGAC
TTCCCCAAGAACAGCTCGTTTAACCCGGCCGCCCTCTCCAGACACGTCCTCCCTGAGCCACATCTCGCCC
TTCAGCCACTCCAGCCACATGCTGACCACGCCCACGCCGATGCACCCGCCATCCAGCCTGTCCTTTGGAC
CACACCACCCCTCCAGCATGGTCACCGCCATGGGTTAGAACCCAGCTTTCTTGTACAAAGTGGTTGATAT
CCAGCACAGTGGCGGCCGCTCGAGTCTAGAGGGCCCGCGGTTCGAAGGTAAGCCTATCCCTAACCCTCTC
CTCGGTCTCGATTCTACGCGTACCGGTTAGTAATGAGATCCCTCCCCCCCCCCTAACGTTACTGGCCGAA
GCCGCTTGGAATAAGGCCGGTGTGCGTTTGTCTATATGTTATTTTCCACCATATTGCCGTCTTTTGGCAA
TGTGAGGGCCCGGAAACCTGGCCCTGTCTTCTTGACGAGCATTCCTAGGGGTCTTTCCCCTCTCGCCAAA
GGAATGCAAGGTCTGTTGAATGTCGTGAAGGAAGCAGTTCCTCTGGAAGCTTCTTGAAGACAAACAACGT
CTGTAGCGACCCTTTGCAGGCAGCGGAACCCCCCACCTGGCGACAGGTGCCTCTGCGGCCAAAAGCCACG
TGTATAAGATACACCTGCAAAGGCGGCACAACCCCAGTGCCACGTTGTGAGTTGGATAGTTGTGGAAAGA
GTCAAATGGCTCTCCTCAAGCGTATTCAACAAGGGGCTGAAGGATGCCCAGAAGGTACCCCATTGTATGG
GATCTGATCTGGGGCCTCGGTGCACATGCTTTACATGTGTTTAGTCGAGGTTAAAAAAACGTCTAGGCCC
CCCGAACCACGGGGACGTGGTTTTCCTTTGAAAAACACGATGATAATATGGCCACACATATGGTGAGCAA
GGGCGAGGAGCTGTTCACCGGGGTGGTGCCCATCCTGGTCGAGCTGGACGGCGACGTAAACGGCCACAAG
TTCAGCGTGTCCGGCGAGGGCGAGGGCGATGCCACCTACGGCAAGCTGACCCTGAAGTTCATCTGCACCA
CCGGCAAGCTGCCCGTGCCCTGGCCCACCCTCGTGACCACCCTGACCTACGGCGTGCAGTGCTTCAGCCG
CTACCCCGACCACATGAAGCAGCACGACTTCTTCAAGTCCGCCATGCCCGAAGGCTACGTCCAGGAGCGC
ACCATCTTCTTCAAGGACGACGGCAACTACAAGACCCGCGCCGAGGTGAAGTTCGAGGGCGACACCCTGG
TGAACCGCATCGAGCTGAAGGGCATCGACTTCAAGGAGGACGGCAACATCCTGGGGCACAAGCTGGAGTA
CAACTACAACAGCCACAACGTCTATATCATGGCCGACAAGCAGAAGAACGGCATCAAGGTGAACTTCAAG
ATCCGCCACAACATCGAGGACGGCAGCGTGCAGCTCGCCGACCACTACCAGCAGAACACCCCCATCGGCG
ACGGCCCCGTGCTGCTGCCCGACAACCACTACCTGAGCACCCAGTCCGCCCTGAGCAAAGACCCCAACGA
GAAGCGCGATCACATGGTCCTGCTGGAGTTCGTGACCGCCGCCGGGATCACTCTCGGCATGGACGAGCTG
TACAAGTAAATCGATAGATCCTAATCAACCTCTGGATTACAAAATTTGTGAAAGATTGACTGGTATTCTT
AACTATGTTGCTCCTTTTACGCTATGTGGATACGCTGCTTTAATGCCTTTGTATCATGCTATTGCTTCCC
GTATGGCTTTCATTTTCTCCTCCTTGTATAAATCCTGGTTGCTGTCTCTTTATGAGGAGTTGTGGCCCGT
TGTCAGGCAACGTGGCGTGGTGTGCACTGTGTTTGCTGACGCAACCCCCACTGGTTGGGGCATTGCCACC
ACCTGTCAGCTCCTTTCCGGGACTTTCGCTTTCCCCCTCCCTATTGCCACGGCGGAACTCATCGCCGCCT
GCCTTGCCCGCTGCTGGACAGGGGCTCGGCTGTTGGGCACTGACAATTCCGTGGTGTTGTCGGGGAAATC
ATCGTCCTTTCCTTGGCTGCTCGCCTGTGTTGCCACCTGGATTCTGCGCGGGACGTCCTTCTGCTACGTC
CCTTCGGCCCTCAATCCAGCGGACCTTCCTTCCCGCGGCCTGCTGCCGGCTCTGCGGCCTCTTCCGCGTC
TTCGCCTTCGCCCTCAGACGAGTCGGATCTCCCTTTGGGCCGCCTCCCCGCCTGAGATCCTTTAAGACCA
ATGACTTACAAGGCAGCTGTAGATCTTAGCCACTTTTTAAAAGAAAAGGGGGGACTGGAAGGGCTAATTC
ACTCCCAACGAAGACAAGATCTGCTTTTTGCTTGTACTGGGTCTCTCTGGTTAGACCAGATCTGAGCCTG
GGAGCTCTCTGGCTAACTAGGGAACCCACTGCTTAAGCCTCAATAAAGCTTGCCTTGAGTGCTTCAAGTA
GTGTGTGCCCGTCTGTTGTGTGACTCTGGTAACTAGAGATCCCTCAGACCCTTTTAGTCAGTGTGGAAAA
TCTCTAGCAGTAGTAGTTCATGTCATCTTATTATTCAGTATTTATAACTTGCAAAGAAATGAATATCAGA
GAGTGAGAGGCCCGGGTTAATTAAGGAAAGGGCTAGATCATTCTTGAAGACGAAAGGGCCTCGTGATACG
CCTATTTTTATAGGTTAATGTCATGATAATAATGGTTTCTTAGACGTCAGGTGGCACTTTTCGGGGAAAT
GTGCGCGGAACCCCTATTTGTTTATTTTTCTAAATACATTCAAATATGTATCCGCTCATGAGACAATAAC
CCTGATAAATGCTTCAATAATATTGAAAAAGGAAGAGTATGAGTATTCAACATTTCCGTGTCGCCCTTAT
TCCCTTTTTTGCGGCATTTTGCCTTCCTGTTTTTGCTCACCCAGAAACGCTGGTGAAAGTAAAAGATGCT
GAAGATCAGTTGGGTGCACGAGTGGGTTACATCGAACTGGATCTCAACAGCGGTAAGATCCTTGAGAGTT
TTCGCCCCGAAGAACGTTTTCCAATGATGAGCACTTTTAAAGTTCTGCTATGTGGCGCGGTATTATCCCG
TGTTGACGCCGGGCAAGAGCAACTCGGTCGCCGCATACACTATTCTCAGAATGACTTGGTTGAGTACTCA
CCAGTCACAGAAAAGCATCTTACGGATGGCATGACAGTAAGAGAATTATGCAGTGCTGCCATAACCATGA
GTGATAACACTGCGGCCAACTTACTTCTGACAACGATCGGAGGACCGAAGGAGCTAACCGCTTTTTTGCA
CAACATGGGGGATCATGTAACTCGCCTTGATCGTTGGGAACCGGAGCTGAATGAAGCCATACCAAACGAC
GAGCGTGACACCACGATGCCTGTAGCAATGGCAACAACGTTGCGCAAACTATTAACTGGCGAACTACTTA
CTCTAGCTTCCCGGCAACAATTAATAGACTGGATGGAGGCGGATAAAGTTGCAGGACCACTTCTGCGCTC
GGCCCTTCCGGCTGGCTGGTTTATTGCTGATAAATCTGGAGCCGGTGAGCGTGGGTCTCGCGGTATCATT
GCAGCACTGGGGCCAGATGGTAAGCCCTCCCGTATCGTAGTTATCTACACGACGGGGAGTCAGGCAACTA
TGGATGAACGAAATAGACAGATCGCTGAGATAGGTGCCTCACTGATTAAGCATTGGTAACTGTCAGACCA
AGTTTACTCATATATACTTTAGATTGATTTAAAACTTCATTTTTAATTTAAAAGGATCTAGGTGAAGATC
CTTTTTGATAATCTCATGACCAAAATCCCTTAACGTGAGTTTTCGTTCCACTGAGCGTCAGACCCCGTAG
AAAAGATCAAAGGATCTTCTTGAGATCCTTTTTTTCTGCGCGTAATCTGCTGCTTGCAAACAAAAAAACC
ACCGCTACCAGCGGTGGTTTGTTTGCCGGATCAAGAGCTACCAACTCTTTTTCCGAAGGTAACTGGCTTC
AGCAGAGCGCAGATACCAAATACTGTTCTTCTAGTGTAGCCGTAGTTAGGCCACCACTTCAAGAACTCTG
TAGCACCGCCTACATACCTCGCTCTGCTAATCCTGTTACCAGTGGCTGCTGCCAGTGGCGATAAGTCGTG
TCTTACCGGGTTGGACTCAAGACGATAGTTACCGGATAAGGCGCAGCGGTCGGGCTGAACGGGGGGTTCG
TGCACACAGCCCAGCTTGGAGCGAACGACCTACACCGAACTGAGATACCTACAGCGTGAGCTATGAGAAA
GCGCCACGCTTCCCGAAGGGAGAAAGGCGGACAGGTATCCGGTAAGCGGCAGGGTCGGAACAGGAGAGCG
CACGAGGGAGCTTCCAGGGGGAAACGCCTGGTATCTTTATAGTCCTGTCGGGTTTCGCCACCTCTGACTT
GAGCGTCGATTTTTGTGATGCTCGTCAGGGGGGCGGAGCCTATGGAAAAACGCCAGCAACGCGGCCTTTT
TACGGTTCCTGGCCTTTTGCTGGCCTTTTGCTCACATGTTCTTTCCTGCGTTATCCCCTGATTCTGTGGA
TAACCGTATTACCGCCTTTGAGTGAGCTGATACCGCTCGCCGCAGCCGAACGACCGAGCGCAGCGAGTCA
GTGAGCGAGGAAGCGGAAGAGCGCCCAATACGCAAACCGCCTCTCCCCGCGCGTTGGCCGATTCATTAAT
GCAGCAAGCTCATGGCTGACTAATTTTTTTTATTTATGCAGAGGCCGAGGCCGCCTCGGCCTCTGAGCTA
TTCCAGAAGTAGTGAGGAGGCTTTTTTGGAGGCCTAGGCTTTTGCAAAAAGCTCCCCGTGGCACGACAGG
TTTCCCGACTGGAAAGCGGGCAGTGAGCGCAACGCAATTAATGTGAGTTAGCTCACTCATTAGGCACCCC
AGGCTTTACACTTTATGCTTCCGGCTCGTATGTTGTGTGGAATTGTGAGCGGATAACAATTTCACACAGG
AAACAGCTATGACATGATTACGAATTTCACAAATAAAGCATTTTTTTCACTGCATTCTAGTTGTGGTTTG
TCCAAACTCATCAATGTATCTTATCATGTCTGGATCAACTGGATAACTCAAGCTAACCAAAATCATCCCA
AACTTCCCACCCCATACCCTATTACCACTGCCAATTACCTGTGGTTTCATTTACTCTAAACCTGTGATTC
CTCTGAATTATTTTCATTTTAAAGAAATTGTATTTGTTAAATATGTACTACAAACTTAGTAGTTGGAAGG
GCTAATTCACTCCCAAAGAAGACAAGATATCCTTGATCTGTGGATCTACCACACACAAGGCTACTTCCCT
GATTAGCAGAACTACACACCAGGGCCAGGGGTCAGATATCCACTGACCTTTGGATGGTGCTACAAGCTAG
TACCAGTTGAGCCAGATAAGGTAGAAGAGGCCAATAAAGGAGAGAACACCAGCTTGTTACACCCTGTGAG
CCTGCATGGGATGGATGACCCGGAGAGAGAAGTGTTAGAGTGGAGGTTTGACAGCCGCCTAGCATTTCAT
CACGTGGCCCGAGAGCTGCATCCGGAGTACTTCAAGAACTGCTGATATCGAGCTTGCTACAAGGGACTTT
CCGCTGGGGACTTTCCAGGGAGGCGTGGCCTGGGCGGGACTGGGGAGTGGCGAGCCCTCAGATCCTGCAT
ATAAGCAGCTGCTTTTTGCCTGTACTGGGTCTCTCTGGTTAGACCAGATCTGAGCCTGGGAGCTCTCTGG
CTAACTAGGGAACCCACTGCTTAAGCCTCAATAAAGCTTGCCTTGAGTGCTTCAAGTAGTGTGTGCCCGT
CTGTTGTGTGACTCTGGTAACTAGAGATCCCTCAGACCCTTTTAGTCAGTGTGGAAAATCTCTAGCAGTG
GCGCCCGAACAGGGACTTGAAAGCGAAAGGGAAACCAGAGGAGCTCTCTCGACGCAGGACTCGGCTTGCT
GAAGCGCGCACGGCAAGAGGCGAGGGGCGGCGACTGGTGAGTACGCCAAAAATTTTGACTAGCGGAGGCT
AGAAGGAGAGAGATGGGTGCGAGAGCGTCAGTATTAAGCGGGGGAGAATTAGATCGCGATGGGAAAAAAT
TCGGTTAAGGCCAGGGGGAAAGAAAAAATATAAATTAAAACATATAGTATGGGCAAGCAGGGAGCTAGAA
CGATTCGCAGTTAATCCTGGCCTGTTAGAAACATCAGAAGGCTGTAGACAAATACTGGGACAGCTACAAC
CATCCCTTCAGACAGGATCAGAAGAACTTAGATCATTATATAATACAGTAGCAACCCTCTATTGTGTGCA
TCAAAGGATAGAGATAAAAGACACCAAGGAAGCTTTAGACAAGATAGAGGAAGAGCAAAACAAAAGTAAG
ACCACCGCACAGCAAGCGGCCGGCCGCTGATCTTCAGACCTGGAGGAGGAGATATGAGGGACAATTGGAG
AAGTGAATTATATAAATATAAAGTAGTAAAAATTGAACCATTAGGAGTAGCACCCACCAAGGCAAAGAGA
AGAGTGGTGCAGAGAGAAAAAAGAGCAGTGGGAATAGGAGCTTTGTTCCTTGGGTTCTTGGGAGCAGCAG
GAAGCACTATGGGCGCAGCGTCAATGACGCTGACGGTACAGGCCAGACAATTATTGTCTGGTATAGTGCA
GCAGCAGAACAATTTGCTGAGGGCTATTGAGGCGCAACAGCATCTGTTGCAACTCACAGTCTGGGGCATC
AAGCAGCTCCAGGCAAGAATCCTGGCTGTGGAAAGATACCTAAAGGATCAACAGCTCCTGGGGATTTGGG
GTTGCTCTGGAAAACTCATTTGCACCACTGCTGTGCCTTGGAATGCTAGTTGGAGTAATAAATCTCTGGA
ACAGATTTGGAATCACACGACCTGGATGGAGTGGGACAGAGAAATTAACAATTACACAAGCTTAATACAC
TCCTTAATTGAAGAATCGCAAAACCAGCAAGAAAAGAATGAACAAGAATTATTGGAATTAGATAAATGGG
CAAGTTTGTGGAATTGGTTTAACATAACAAATTGGCTGTGGTATATAAAATTATTCATAATGATAGTAGG
AGGCTTGGTAGGTTTAAGAATAGTTTTTGCTGTACTTTCTATAGTGAATAGAGTTAGGCAGGGATATTCA
CCATTATCGTTTCAGACCCACCTCCCAACCCCGAGGGGACCCGACAGGCCCGAAGGAATAGAAGAAGAAG
GTGGAGAGAGAGACAGAGACAGATCCATTCGATTAGTGAACGGATCTCGACGGTATCGCCGAATTCACAA
ATGGCAGTATTCATCCACAATTTTAAAAGAAAAGGGGGGATTGGGGGGTACAGTGCAGGGGAAAGAATAG
TAGACATAATAGCAACAGACATACAAACTAAAGAATTACAAAAACAAATTACAAAAATTCAAAATTTTCG
GGTTTATTACAGGGACAGCAGAGATCCAGTTTGGACTAGTCGTGA
Features (pLannotate 1.2.2; 28 found; start..end, strand, type, name):
      1..1179    +  promoter       EF-1α promoter: strong constitutive promoter for human elongation factor EF-1α
   1200..1220    +  protein_bind   attB1: mutant version of attB; core recombination site for the Gateway® BP reaction BP Clonase™
   1226..2425    +  CDS            GATA3 (fragment): GATA3_HUMAN - Experimental evidence at protein level: Swiss-Prot protein existence level 1. Transcriptional activator which binds to the enhancer of the T-cell receptor alpha and delta genes. Binds to the consensus sequence 5'-AGATAG-3'. Required for the T-helper 2 (Th2) differentiation process following immune and inflammatory responses. From Homo sapiens (Human).
   2427..2555    +  CDS            GATA3 (fragment): GATA3_HUMAN - Experimental evidence at protein level: Swiss-Prot protein existence level 1. Transcriptional activator which binds to the enhancer of the T-cell receptor alpha and delta genes. Binds to the consensus sequence 5'-AGATAG-3'. Required for the T-helper 2 (Th2) differentiation process following immune and inflammatory responses. From Homo sapiens (Human).
   2560..2584    -  protein_bind   attB2: mutant version of attB; recombination site for the Gateway® BP reaction BP Clonase™
   2637..2678    +  CDS            V5 tag: epitope tag from simian virus 5
   2804..3266    +  misc_feature   IRES: internal ribosome entry site (IRES) of the encephalomyocarditis virus (EMCV)
   3280..3999    +  CDS            EGFP: the original enhanced GFP (Yang et al., 1996) mammalian codon-optimized
   4013..4601    +  misc_feature   WPRE: woodchuck hepatitis virus posttranscriptional regulatory element
   4609..4674    +  CDS            nef (fragment): NEF_HV1Z2 - Experimental evidence at protein level: Swiss-Prot protein existence level 1. Extracellular Nef protein targets CD4(+) T-lymphocytes for apoptosis by interacting with CXCR4 surface receptors. From Human immunodeficiency virus type 1 group M subtype D (isolate Z2/CDC-Z34) (HIV-1).
   4676..4909    +  LTR            3' LTR (ΔU3): self-inactivating 3' long terminal repeat (LTR) from HIV-1
   5114..5218    +  promoter       AmpR promoter: bla
   5219..6079    +  CDS            AmpR: β-lactamase; bla; confers resistance to ampicillin, carbenicillin, and related antibiotics
   6250..6838    +  rep_origin     ori: high-copy-number ColE1/pMB1/pBR322/pUC origin of replication
   7021..7075    +  CDS            lacI (fragment): lac repressor; lacI; The lac repressor binds to the lac operator to inhibit transcription in E. coli. This inhibition can be relieved by adding lactose or isopropyl-β-D-thiogalactopyranoside (IPTG).
   7081..7174    +  rep_origin     SV40 ori (fragment): SV40 origin of replication
   7199..7236    +  CDS            lacI (fragment): lac repressor; lacI; The lac repressor binds to the lac operator to inhibit transcription in E. coli. This inhibition can be relieved by adding lactose or isopropyl-β-D-thiogalactopyranoside (IPTG).
   7249..7270    +  protein_bind   CAP binding site: CAP binding activates transcription in the presence of cAMP. E. coli catabolite activator protein
   7285..7315    +  promoter       lac promoter: promoter for the E. coli lac operon
   7323..7339    +  protein_bind   lac operator: The lac repressor binds to the lac operator to inhibit transcription in E. coli. This inhibition can be relieved by adding lactose or isopropyl-β-D-thiogalactopyranoside (IPTG). lac repressor encoded by lacI
   7373..7456    +  polyA_signal   SV40 poly(A) signal (fragment): SV40 polyadenylation signal
   7623..7952    +  CDS            nef (fragment): NEF_HV1BR - Experimental evidence at protein level: Swiss-Prot protein existence level 1. Extracellular Nef protein targets CD4(+) T-lymphocytes for apoptosis by interacting with CXCR4 surface receptors (PubMed:14990729). From Human immunodeficiency virus type 1 group M subtype B (isolate BRU/LAI) (HIV-1).
   8000..8257    +  LTR            5' LTR (truncated): truncated 5' long terminal repeat (LTR) from HIV-1
   8304..8429    +  misc_feature   HIV-1 Ψ: packaging signal of human immunodeficiency virus type 1
   8413..8751    +  CDS            HIV-1 gag (fragment): gag protein from human immunodeficiency virus 1; gag
   8926..9159    +  misc_feature   RRE: The Rev response element (RRE) of HIV-1 allows for Rev-dependent mRNA export from the nucleus to the cytoplasm.
   9536..9636    +  CDS            Rev (fragment): human immunodeficiency virus 1 (HIV-1) Rev protein; rev; enhances nuclear export of unspliced and incompletely spliced viral mRNAs
   9681..9798    +  misc_feature   cPPT/CTS: central polypurine tract and central termination sequence of HIV-1
