[The description below was written by a language model from this plasmid's Addgene catalogue record and pLannotate feature annotations shown in this document.]
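Description:
pHAGE-GATA3-M400Vfs*106 is an HIV-1-based lentiviral expression plasmid built on the pHAGE backbone and carrying a cancer-associated frameshift variant of human GATA3, a zinc-finger transcription factor. In bacteria it is maintained through a high-copy ColE1/pUC-type origin and selected with ampicillin via the β-lactamase gene. The viral portion of the roughly 9.8 kb plasmid comprises a truncated 5' LTR, the Ψ packaging signal with an adjoining gag fragment, the Rev response element for Rev-dependent nuclear export of the genomic RNA, the cPPT/CTS element that aids nuclear import, and a U3-deleted, self-inactivating 3' LTR. Short nef, rev, lacI, lac promoter/operator and SV40 fragments also appear in the annotation and look like backbone remnants rather than functional units.

The payload sits between the cPPT and the 3' LTR. The constitutive human EF-1α promoter drives the GATA3 open reading frame, which was introduced by Gateway recombination and is flanked by attB1 and attB2 sites. The annotation splits GATA3 into two fragments separated by a single-base discontinuity near codon 400, consistent with the M400Vfs*106 frameshift that replaces the native C-terminus with an altered, extended reading frame. A V5 epitope is annotated downstream of attB2, but the record does not state whether it is in frame with the mutant protein. An EMCV IRES then directs translation of EGFP from the same transcript, marking transduced cells, and a WPRE enhances transcript expression. The construct is intended for lentiviral delivery and stable expression of this GATA3 mutant in mammalian cells, and it comes from a study on systematic functional annotation of somatic mutations in cancer.
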