Addgene plasmid #116403: pHAGE-GATA3-M400Vfs*106
Purpose: Lentiviral expression of GATA3 M400Vfs*106
Depositing lab: Gordon Mills & Kenneth Scott. Publication: Systematic Functional Annotation of Somatic Mutations in Cancer. Ng PK, Li J, Jeong KJ, Shao S, Chen H, Tsang YH, Sengupta S, Wang Z, Bhavana VH, Tran R, Soewito S, Minussi DC, Moreno D, Kong K, Dogruluk T, Lu H, Gao J, Tokheim C, Zhou DC, Johnson AM, Zeng J, Ip CKM, Ju Z, Wester M, Yu S, Li Y, Vellano CP, Schultz N, Karchin R, Ding L, Lu Y, Cheung LWT, Chen K, Shaw KR, Meric-Bernstam F, Scott KL, Yi S, Sahni N, Liang H, Mills GB. Cancer Cell. 2018 Mar 12;33(3):450-462.e10. doi: 10.1016/j.ccell.2018.01.021. PubMed 29533785.
Backbone
  Vector backbone: pHAGE
  Vector type: Lentiviral
Growth in bacteria
  Bacterial resistance: Ampicillin, 100 μg/mL
  Growth temperature: 37°C
  Growth strain: Stbl3
  Copy number: High Copy
Gene/Insert
  Gene/Insert name: GATA3
  Species: H. sapiens (human)
  Mutation: M400Vfs*106
  Entrez Gene: GATA3 (a.k.a. HDR, HDRS)
  Cloning method: Gateway Cloning
Terms and licenses: Academic/Nonprofit Terms; Industry Terms: Not Available to Industry
How to cite: pHAGE-GATA3-M400Vfs*106 was a gift from Gordon Mills & Kenneth Scott (Addgene plasmid # 116403)
