>Addgene plasmid #116403 | pHAGE-GATA3-M400Vfs*106 | depositor partial sequence | sequence record 219277 | insert
ATGGAGGTGACGGCGGACCAGCCGCGCTGGGTGAGCCACCACCACCCCGCCGTGCTCAACGGGCAGCACC
CGGACACGCACCACCCGGGCCTCAGCCACTCCTACATGGACGCGGCGCAGTACCCGCTGCCGGAGGAGGT
GGATGTGCTTTTTAACATCGACGGTCAAGGCAACCACGTCCCGCCCTACTACGGAAACTCGGTCAGGGCC
ACGGTGCAGAGGTACCCTCCGACCCACCACGGGAGCCAGGTGTGCCGCCCGCCTCTGCTTCATGGATCCC
TACCCTGGCTGGACGGCGGCAAAGCCCTGGGCAGCCACCACACCGCCTCCCCCTGGAATCTCAGCCCCTT
CTCCAAGACGTCCATCCACCACGGCTCCCCGGGGCCCCTCTCCGTCTACCCCCCGGCCTCGTCCTCCTCC
TTGTCGGGGGGCCACGCCAGCCCGCACCTCTTCACCTTCCCGCCCACCCCGCCGAAGGACGTCTCCCCGG
ACCCATCGCTGTCCACCCCAGGCTCGGCCGGCTCGGCCCGGCAGGACGAGAAAGAGTGCCTCAAGTACCA
GGTGCCCCTGCCCGACAGCATGAAGCTGGAGTCGTCCCACTCCCGTGGCAGCATGACCGCCCTGGGTGGA
GCCTCCTCGTCGACCCACCACCCCATCACCACCTACCCGCCCTACGTGCCCGAGTACAGCTCCGGACTCT
TCCCCCCCAGCAGCCTGCTGGGCGGCTCCCCCACCGGCTTCGGATGCAAGTCCAGGCCCAAGGCCCGGTC
CAGCACAGAAGGCAGGGAGTGTGTGAACTGTGGGGCAACCTCGACCCCACTGTGGCGGCGAGATGGCACG
GGACACTACCTGTGCAACGCCTGCGGGCTCTATCACAAAATGAACGGACAGAACCGGCCCCTCATTAAGC
CCAAGCGAAGGCTGTCTGCAGCCAGGAGAGCAGGGACGTCCTGTGCGAACTGTCAGACCACCACAACCAC
ACTCTGGAGGAGGAATGCCAATGGGGACCCTGTCTGCAATGCCTGTGGGCTCTACTACAAGCTTCACAAT
ATTAACAGACCCCTGACTATGAAGAAGGAAGGCATCCAGACCAGAAACCGAAAAATGTCTAGCAAATCCA
AAAAGTGCAAAAAAGTGCATGACTCACTGGAGGACTTCCCCAAGAACAGCTCGTTTAACCCGGCCGCCCT
CTCCAGACACCCTCCCTGAGCCACATCTCGCCCTTCAGCCACTCCAGCCACATGCTGACCACGCCCACGC
CGATGCACCCGCCATCCAGCCTGTCCTTTGGACCACACCACCCCTCCAGCATGGTCACCGCCATGGGTTA
G
